Addgene plasmid #232920: pp-CBBC-Fluc
Purpose: (Empty Backbone) Allows the Golden Gate (BsmBI) cloning of pegRNA between two Csy4-hairpins in the intron of a CMV-FLUC encoding plasmid (POL II): ipegRNAs must be processed by Csy4 in VLP- producer cells.
Depositing lab: Philippe Mangeot. Depositing organization: INSERM U1111,Centre International de Recherche en Infectiologie (CIRI). Publication: Delivery of Prime editing in human stem cells using pseudoviral NanoScribes particles. Halegua T, Risson V, Carras J, Rouyer M, Coudert L, Jacquier A, Schaeffer L, Ohlmann T, Mangeot PE. Nat Commun. 2025 Jan 4;16(1):397. doi: 10.1038/s41467-024-55604-0. PubMed 39755699.
Backbone
  Vector backbone: pHCMV-Firefly-Luciferase
  Modifications to backbone: insertion of Csy4 hairpins within intron
  Vector type: Mammalian Expression, CRISPR
  Promoter: CMV
Growth in bacteria
  Bacterial resistance: Ampicillin, 100 μg/mL
  Growth temperature: 37°C
  Growth strain: DH5alpha
  Copy number: High Copy
Gene/Insert
  Cloning method: Golden Gate
Terms and licenses: Academic/Nonprofit Terms; Industry Terms: Not Available to Industry
How to cite: pp-CBBC-Fluc was a gift from Philippe Mangeot (Addgene plasmid # 232920 ; http://n2t.net/addgene:232920 ; RRID:Addgene_232920)
