[The description below was written by a language model from this plasmid's Addgene catalogue record and pLannotate feature annotations shown in this document.]
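Description:
pp-CBBC-Fluc is an empty mammalian expression and CRISPR backbone of 6,540 nt, derived from pHCMV-Firefly-Luciferase and designed to produce prime-editing guide RNAs from an RNA polymerase II transcript rather than from a conventional Pol III promoter. The human CMV immediate-early enhancer and promoter drive a transcription unit that begins with a rabbit β-globin intron, continues through short β-globin exon remnants flanking the firefly (Photinus pyralis) luciferase coding sequence, and ends at the rabbit β-globin polyadenylation signal. According to the record, the intron has been modified to carry two Csy4 recognition hairpins with a BsmBI Golden Gate site between them. The feature table does not annotate these elements, but the intron is detected as two fragments separated by a short gap, which may correspond to this insertion.

A pegRNA cloned by Golden Gate assembly between the hairpins becomes an intronic pegRNA (ipegRNA). It is transcribed as part of the CMV-driven pre-mRNA and must be released by the Csy4 endoribonuclease, which cuts at its hairpins and has to be present in the cells. The stated context is virus-like particle producer cells, in line with the associated work on delivering prime editing components through pseudoviral particles. The record does not state the purpose of the luciferase, though it would be expected to report expression from the same transcript.

For propagation in E. coli, the plasmid has a high-copy ColE1/pUC-type origin and an ampicillin resistance gene with its own promoter. An f1 origin, T7 promoter, lac promoter/operator elements, and lacZα and multiple-cloning-site fragments are remnants of a pBluescript-type cloning backbone and play no evident role in the mammalian application.
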