Features (pLannotate 1.2.2; 19 found; start..end, strand, type, name):
    213..746     +  intron         β-globin intron (fragment): intron from rabbit β-globin gene
    811..856     +  intron         β-globin intron (fragment): intron from rabbit β-globin gene
    854..910     +  CDS            HBB (fragment): HBB_LEPEU - Experimental evidence at protein level: Swiss-Prot protein existence level 1. Involved in oxygen transport from the lung to the various peripheral tissues. From Lepus europaeus (European hare).
    917..2566    +  CDS            LUCI_PHOPY: Experimental evidence at protein level: Swiss-Prot protein existence level 1. Produces green light with a wavelength of 562 nm. From Photinus pyralis (Common eastern firefly) (Lampyris pyralis).
   2583..2660    +  CDS            HBB (fragment): HBB_PONPY - Experimental evidence at transcript level: Swiss-Prot protein existence level 2. Involved in oxygen transport from the lung to the various peripheral tissues. From Pongo pygmaeus (Bornean orangutan).
   2731..2786    +  polyA_signal   β-globin poly(A) signal: rabbit β-globin polyadenylation signal (Gil and Proudfoot, 1987)
   3168..3184    -  protein_bind   lac operator: The lac repressor binds to the lac operator to inhibit transcription in E. coli. This inhibition can be relieved by adding lactose or isopropyl-β-D-thiogalactopyranoside (IPTG). lac repressor encoded by lacI
   3192..3222    -  promoter       lac promoter: promoter for the E. coli lac operon
   3237..3258    -  protein_bind   CAP binding site: CAP binding activates transcription in the presence of cAMP. E. coli catabolite activator protein
   3271..3363    -  CDS            lacI (fragment): lac repressor; lacI; The lac repressor binds to the lac operator to inhibit transcription in E. coli. This inhibition can be relieved by adding lactose or isopropyl-β-D-thiogalactopyranoside (IPTG).
   3546..4134    -  rep_origin     ori: high-copy-number ColE1/pMB1/pBR322/pUC origin of replication
   4305..5165    -  CDS            AmpR: β-lactamase; bla; confers resistance to ampicillin, carbenicillin, and related antibiotics
   5166..5270    -  promoter       AmpR promoter: bla
   5323..5751    -  rep_origin     f1 ori (sequence partly withheld): f1 bacteriophage origin of replication; arrow indicates direction of (+) strand synthesis
   5756..5911    -  CDS            lacZα (fragment): LacZα fragment of β-galactosidase; lacZ fragment
   5919..5937    +  promoter       T7 promoter: promoter for bacteriophage T7 RNA polymerase
   5946..5975    +  misc_feature   MCS (fragment): pBluescript multiple cloning site
   6058..6437    +  enhancer       CMV enhancer: human cytomegalovirus immediate early enhancer
   6438..101     +  promoter       CMV promoter (across the origin): human cytomegalovirus (CMV) immediate early promoter
>Addgene plasmid #232920 | pp-CBBC-Fluc | addgene full sequence | sequence record 464557 | Addgene NGS Result
ACCAAAATCAACGGGACTTTCCAAAATGTCGTAACAACTCCGCCCCATTGACGCAAATGGGCGGTAGGCG
TGTACGGTGGGAGGTCTATATAAGCAGAGCTCGTTTAGTGAACCGTCAGATCGCCTGGAAACGCCATCCA
CGCTGTTTTGACCTCCATAGAAGACACCGGGACCGATCCAGCCTCCGGTCGACCGATCCTGAGAACTTCA
GGGTGAGTTTGGGGACCCTTGATTGTTCTTTCTTTTTCGCTATTGTAAAATTCATGTTATATGGAGGGGG
CAAAGTTTTCAGGGTGTTGTTTAGAATGGGAAGATGTCCCTTGTATCACCATGGACCCTCATGATAATTT
TGTTTCTTTCACTTTCTACTCTGTTGACAACCATTGTCTCCTCTTATTTTCTTTTCATTTTCTTGTAACT
TTTTCGTTAAACTTTAGCTTGCATTTGTAACGAATTTTTAAATTCACTTTTGTTTATTTGTCAGATTGTA
AGTACTTTCTCTAATCACTTTTTTTTCAAGGCAATCAGGGTATATTATATTGTACTTCAGCACAGTTTTA
GAGAACAATTGTTATAATTAAATGATAAGGTAGAATATTTCTGCATATAAATTCTGGCTGGCGTGGAAAT
ATTCTTATTGGTAGAAACAACTACATCCTGGTCATCATCCTGCCTTTCTCTTTATGGTTACAATGATATA
CACTGTTTGAGATGAGGATAAAATACTCTGAGTCCAAACCGGGCCCGTTCACTGCCGTATAGGCAGGAGA
CGACGCGTGGTACCCGTCTCGTTCACTGCCGTATAGGCAGGGGCCCCTCTGCTAACCATGTTCATGCCTT
CTTCTTTTTCCTACAGCTCCTGGGCAACGTGCTGGTTATTGTGCTGTCTCATCATTTTGGCAAAGAATTC
CTCGAGATGGAAGACGCCAAAAACATAAAGAAAGGCCCGGCGCCATTCTATCCTCTAGAGGATGGAACCG
CTGGAGAGCAACTGCATAAGGCTATGAAGAGATACGCCCTGGTTCCTGGAACAATTGCTTTTACAGATGC
ACATATCGAGGTGAACATCACGTACGCGGAATACTTCGAAATGTCCGTTCGGTTGGCAGAAGCTATGAAA
CGATATGGGCTGAATACAAATCACAGAATCGTCGTATGCAGTGAAAACTCTCTTCAATTCTTTATGCCGG
TGTTGGGCGCGTTATTTATCGGAGTTGCAGTTGCGCCCGCGAACGACATTTATAATGAACGTGAATTGCT
CAACAGTATGAACATTTCGCAGCCTACCGTAGTGTTTGTTTCCAAAAAGGGGTTGCAAAAAATTTTGAAC
GTGCAAAAAAAATTACCAATAATCCAGAAAATTATTATCATGGATTCTAAAACGGATTACCAGGGATTTC
AGTCGATGTACACGTTCGTCACATCTCATCTACCTCCCGGTTTTAATGAATACGATTTTGTACCAGAGTC
CTTTGATCGTGACAAAACAATTGCACTGATAATGAATTCCTCTGGATCTACTGGGTTACCTAAGGGTGTG
GCCCTTCCGCATAGAACTGCCTGCGTCAGATTCTCGCATGCCAGAGATCCTATTTTTGGCAATCAAATCA
TTCCGGATACTGCGATTTTAAGTGTTGTTCCATTCCATCACGGTTTTGGAATGTTTACTACACTCGGATA
TTTGATATGTGGATTTCGAGTCGTCTTAATGTATAGATTTGAAGAAGAGCTGTTTTTACGATCCCTTCAG
GATTACAAAATTCAAAGTGCGTTGCTAGTACCAACCCTATTTTCATTCTTCGCCAAAAGCACTCTGATTG
ACAAATACGATTTATCTAATTTACACGAAATTGCTTCTGGGGGCGCACCTCTTTCGAAAGAAGTCGGGGA
AGCGGTTGCAAAACGCTTCCATCTTCCAGGGATACGACAAGGATATGGGCTCACTGAGACTACATCAGCT
ATTCTGATTACACCCGAGGGGGATGATAAACCGGGCGCGGTCGGTAAAGTTGTTCCATTTTTTGAAGCGA
AGGTTGTGGATCTGGATACCGGGAAAACGCTGGGCGTTAATCAGAGAGGCGAATTATGTGTCAGAGGACC
TATGATTATGTCCGGTTATGTAAACAATCCGGAAGCGACCAACGCCTTGATTGACAAGGATGGATGGCTA
CATTCTGGAGACATAGCTTACTGGGACGAAGACGAACACTTCTTCATAGTTGACCGCTTGAAGTCTTTAA
TTAAATACAAAGGATATCAGGTGGCCCCCGCTGAATTGGAATCGATATTGTTACAACACCCCAACATCTT
CGACGCGGGCGTGGCAGGTCTTCCCGACGATGACGCCGGTGAACTTCCCGCCGCCGTTGTTGTTTTGGAG
CACGGAAAGACGATGACGGAAAAAGAGATCGTGGATTACGTCGCCAGTCAAGTAACAACCGCGAAAAAGT
TGCGCGGAGGAGTTGTGTTTGTGGACGAAGTACCGAAAGGTCTTACCGGAAAACTCGACGCAAGAAAAAT
CAGAGAGATCCTCATAAAGGCCAAGAAGGGCGGAAAGTCCAAATTGGCTAGGATCCGTCGAGGAATTCAC
TCCTCAGGTGCAGGCTGCCTATCAGAAGGTGGTGGCTGGTGTGGCCAATGCCCTGGCTCACAAATACCAC
TGAGATCTTTTTCCCTCTGCCAAAAATTATGGGGACATCATGAAGCCCCTTGAGCATCTGACTTCTGGCT
AATAAAGGAAATTTATTTTCATTGCAATAGTGTGTTGGAATTTTTTGTGTCTCTCACTCGGAAGGACATA
TGGGAGGGCAAATCATTTAAAACATCAGAATGAGTATTTGGTTTAGAGTTTGGCAACATATGCCCATATG
CTGGCTGCCATGAACAAAGGTTGGCTATAAAGAGGTCATCAGTATATGAAACAGCCCCCTGCTGTCCATT
CCTTATTCCATAGAAAAGCCTTGACTTGAGGTTAGATTTTTTTTATATTTTGTTTTGTGTTATTTTTTTC
TTTAACATCCCTAAAATTTTCCTTACATGTTTTACTAGCCAGATTTTTCCTCCTCTCCTGACTACTCCCA
GTCATAGCTGTCCCTCTTCTCTTATGGAGATCCCTCGACGGATCGGCCGCAATTCGTAATCATGTCATAG
CTGTTTCCTGTGTGAAATTGTTATCCGCTCACAATTCCACACAACATACGAGCCGGAAGCATAAAGTGTA
AAGCCTGGGGTGCCTAATGAGTGAGCTAACTCACATTAATTGCGTTGCGCTCACTGCCCGCTTTCCAGTC
GGGAAACCTGTCGTGCCAGCTGCATTAATGAATCGGCCAACGCGCGGGGAGAGGCGGTTTGCGTATTGGG
CGCTCTTCCGCTTCCTCGCTCACTGACTCGCTGCGCTCGGTCGTTCGGCTGCGGCGAGCGGTATCAGCTC
ACTCAAAGGCGGTAATACGGTTATCCACAGAATCAGGGGATAACGCAGGAAAGAACATGTGAGCAAAAGG
CCAGCAAAAGGCCAGGAACCGTAAAAAGGCCGCGTTGCTGGCGTTTTTCCATAGGCTCCGCCCCCCTGAC
GAGCATCACAAAAATCGACGCTCAAGTCAGAGGTGGCGAAACCCGACAGGACTATAAAGATACCAGGCGT
TTCCCCCTGGAAGCTCCCTCGTGCGCTCTCCTGTTCCGACCCTGCCGCTTACCGGATACCTGTCCGCCTT
TCTCCCTTCGGGAAGCGTGGCGCTTTCTCATAGCTCACGCTGTAGGTATCTCAGTTCGGTGTAGGTCGTT
CGCTCCAAGCTGGGCTGTGTGCACGAACCCCCCGTTCAGCCCGACCGCTGCGCCTTATCCGGTAACTATC
GTCTTGAGTCCAACCCGGTAAGACACGACTTATCGCCACTGGCAGCAGCCACTGGTAACAGGATTAGCAG
AGCGAGGTATGTAGGCGGTGCTACAGAGTTCTTGAAGTGGTGGCCTAACTACGGCTACACTAGAAGAACA
GTATTTGGTATCTGCGCTCTGCTGAAGCCAGTTACCTTCGGAAAAAGAGTTGGTAGCTCTTGATCCGGCA
AACAAACCACCGCTGGTAGCGGTGGTTTTTTTGTTTGCAAGCAGCAGATTACGCGCAGAAAAAAAGGATC
TCAAGAAGATCCTTTGATCTTTTCTACGGGGTCTGACGCTCAGTGGAACGAAAACTCACGTTAAGGGATT
TTGGTCATGAGATTATCAAAAAGGATCTTCACCTAGATCCTTTTAAATTAAAAATGAAGTTTTAAATCAA
TCTAAAGTATATATGAGTAAACTTGGTCTGACAGTTACCAATGCTTAATCAGTGAGGCACCTATCTCAGC
GATCTGTCTATTTCGTTCATCCATAGTTGCCTGACTCCCCGTCGTGTAGATAACTACGATACGGGAGGGC
TTACCATCTGGCCCCAGTGCTGCAATGATACCGCGAGACCCACGCTCACCGGCTCCAGATTTATCAGCAA
TAAACCAGCCAGCCGGAAGGGCCGAGCGCAGAAGTGGTCCTGCAACTTTATCCGCCTCCATCCAGTCTAT
TAATTGTTGCCGGGAAGCTAGAGTAAGTAGTTCGCCAGTTAATAGTTTGCGCAACGTTGTTGCCATTGCT
ACAGGCATCGTGGTGTCACGCTCGTCGTTTGGTATGGCTTCATTCAGCTCCGGTTCCCAACGATCAAGGC
GAGTTACATGATCCCCCATGTTGTGCAAAAAAGCGGTTAGCTCCTTCGGTCCTCCGATCGTTGTCAGAAG
TAAGTTGGCCGCAGTGTTATCACTCATGGTTATGGCAGCACTGCATAATTCTCTTACTGTCATGCCATCC
GTAAGATGCTTTTCTGTGACTGGTGAGTACTCAACCAAGTCATTCTGAGAATAGTGTATGCGGCGACCGA
GTTGCTCTTGCCCGGCGTCAATACGGGATAATACCGCGCCACATAGCAGAACTTTAAAAGTGCTCATCAT
TGGAAAACGTTCTTCGGGGCGAAAACTCTCAAGGATCTTACCGCTGTTGAGATCCAGTTCGATGTAACCC
ACTCGTGCACCCAACTGATCTTCAGCATCTTTTACTTTCACCAGCGTTTCTGGGTGAGCAAAAACAGGAA
GGCAAAATGCCGCAAAAAAGGGAATAAGGGCGACACGGAAATGTTGAATACTCATACTCTTCCTTTTTCA
ATATTATTGAAGCATTTATCAGGGTTATTGTCTCATGAGCGGATACATATTTGAATGTATTTAGAAAAAT
AAACAAATAGGGGTTCCGCGCACATTTCCCCGAAAAGTGCCACCTAAATTGTAAGCGTTAATATTTTGTT
AAAATTCGCGTTAAATTTTTGTTAAATCAGCTCATTTTTTAACCAATAGGCCGAAATCGGCAAAATCCCT
TATAAATCAAAAGAATAGACCGAGATAGGGT
[37 nt withheld, positions 5422-5458]
AAAGAACGTGGACTCCAACGTCAAAGG
[49 nt withheld, positions 5486-5534]
T
[91 nt withheld, positions 5536-5626]
G
[124 nt withheld, positions 5628-5751]
CCCATTCGCCATTCAGGCTGCGCAACTGTTGGGAAGGGCGATCGGTGCGGGCCTCTTCGCTATTACGCCA
GCTGGCGAAAGGGGGATGTGCTGCAAGGCGATTAAGTTGGGTAACGCCAGGGTTTTCCCAGTCACGACGT
TGTAAAACGACGGCCAGTGAGCGCGCGTAATACGACTCACTATAGGGCGAATTGGAGCTCCACCGCGGTG
GCGGCCGCTCTAGAGAGCTTGGCCCATTGCATACGTTGTATCCATATCATAATATGTACATTTATATTGG
CTCATGTCCAACATTACCGCCATGTTGACATTGATTATTGACTAGTTATTAATAGTAATCAATTACGGGG
TCATTAGTTCATAGCCCATATATGGAGTTCCGCGTTACATAACTTACGGTAAATGGCCCGCCTGGCTGAC
CGCCCAACGACCCCCGCCCATTGACGTCAATAATGACGTATGTTCCCATAGTAACGCCAATAGGGACTTT
CCATTGACGTCAATGGGTGGAGTATTTACGGTAAACTGCCCACTTGGCAGTACATCAAGTGTATCATATG
CCAAGTACGCCCCCTATTGACGTCAATGACGGTAAATGGCCCGCCTGGCATTATGCCCAGTACATGACCT
TATGGGACTTTCCTACTTGGCAGTACATCTACGTATTAGTCATCGCTATTACCATGGTGATGCGGTTTTG
GCAGTACATCAATGGGCGTGGATAGCGGTTTGACTCACGGGGATTTCCAAGTCTCCACCCCATTGACGTC
AATGGGAGTTTGTTTTGGC
